Addgene plasmid #191799: pET-28a(+)-His(6)-AtPCO2(wt)
Purpose: Full length wt AtPCO2 with Nt-His tag
Depositing lab: Emily Flashman. Depositing organization: University of Oxford. Publication: The plant cysteine oxidases from Arabidopsis thaliana are kinetically tailored to act as oxygen sensors. White MD, Kamps JJAG, East S, Taylor Kearney LJ, Flashman E. J Biol Chem. 2018 Jul 27;293(30):11786-11795. doi: 10.1074/jbc.RA118.003496. Epub 2018 May 30. PubMed 29848548.
Backbone
  Vector backbone: pET28a(+)
  Vector type: Bacterial Expression
Growth in bacteria
  Bacterial resistance: Kanamycin, 50 μg/mL
  Growth temperature: 37°C
  Growth strain: DH5alpha
  Copy number: Low Copy
Gene/Insert
  Gene/Insert name: AtPCO2
  Species: A. thaliana (mustard weed)
  Tag / fusion protein: 6xHis, Thrombin cleavage site (N terminal on insert)
  Cloning method: Unknown
Terms and licenses: Academic/Nonprofit Terms; Industry Terms: Not Available to Industry
How to cite: pET-28a(+)-His(6)-AtPCO2(wt) was a gift from Emily Flashman (Addgene plasmid # 191799 ; http://n2t.net/addgene:191799 ; RRID:Addgene_191799)
