[The description below was written by a language model from this plasmid's Addgene catalogue record and pLannotate feature annotations shown in this document.]
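Description:
pET-28a(+)-His(6)-AtPCO2(wt) is a bacterial expression plasmid of about 6.1 kb, built on the pET28a(+) backbone for producing recombinant Arabidopsis thaliana plant cysteine oxidase 2 (AtPCO2, also known as HUP43) in E. coli. It replicates from a ColE1/pBR322-type origin. The accompanying rop gene and bom region keep it at low copy number, consistent with the catalogue entry. Selection is by kanamycin resistance through the aph(3')-Ia aminoglycoside phosphotransferase gene. An f1 phage origin is also present. The short tetracycline-resistance fragments and the AmpR promoter fragment in the annotation are non-functional backbone remnants.

The full-length wild-type PCO2 coding sequence sits downstream of a T7 promoter, a lac operator and the T7 gene 10 ribosome binding site, and is followed by the T7 terminator. A plasmid-borne lacI gene supplies lac repressor, so transcription stays off until IPTG is added in a host that expresses T7 RNA polymerase. The protein carries an N-terminal 6xHis tag followed by a thrombin cleavage site, which allows metal-affinity purification and optional removal of the tag. The short "capTEV" fragment annotated just upstream of the thrombin site most likely corresponds to this His tag. A vector-derived His-tag sequence is also annotated downstream of the insert, but the record describes only an N-terminal tag and does not indicate whether the downstream one is translated. The cloning method is not recorded. The construct is intended for making purified enzyme, and the associated study concerns the kinetic behaviour of the Arabidopsis plant cysteine oxidases as oxygen sensors.
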