Features (pLannotate 1.2.2; 21 found; start..end, strand, type, name):
    700..839     -  misc_feature   bom: basis of mobility region from pBR322
    941..1132    -  CDS            rop: Rop protein, which maintains plasmids at low copy number; rop
   1149..1529    +  CDS            YPB1_ECOLX: Protein predicted: Swiss-Prot protein existence level 4. From Escherichia coli.
   1601..1892    -  CDS            TcR (fragment): tetracycline efflux protein; tet; confers resistance to tetracycline
   1907..1928    -  protein_bind   CAP binding site: CAP binding activates transcription in the presence of cAMP. E. coli catabolite activator protein
   1941..3023    -  CDS            lacI: lac repressor; lacI; The lac repressor binds to the lac operator to inhibit transcription in E. coli. This inhibition can be relieved by adding lactose or isopropyl-β-D-thiogalactopyranoside (IPTG).
   3024..3101    -  promoter       lacI promoter: lacI
   3109..3388    -  CDS            TcR (fragment): tetracycline efflux protein; tet; confers resistance to tetracycline
   3410..3428    +  promoter       T7 promoter: promoter for bacteriophage T7 RNA polymerase
   3429..3453    +  protein_bind   lac operator: The lac repressor binds to the lac operator to inhibit transcription in E. coli. This inhibition can be relieved by adding lactose or isopropyl-β-D-thiogalactopyranoside (IPTG). lac repressor encoded by lacI
   3468..3490    +  RBS            RBS: efficient ribosome binding site from bacteriophage T7 gene 10 (Olins and Rangwala, 1989)
   3509..3525    +  CDS            capTEV™ (fragment): composite tag for in vivo biotinylation, TEV protease cleavage, and 6xHis tagging
   3536..3553    +  CDS            thrombin site: thrombin recognition and cleavage site
   3557..4384    +  CDS            PCO2: PCO2_ARATH - Also known as HUP43 From Arabidopsis thaliana (Mouse-ear cress).
   4394..4411    +  CDS            9xHis (fragment): 9xHis affinity tag
   4421..4470    +  CDS            SET1 (fragment): solubility-enhancement tag derived from T7 phage gene 10B
   4478..4525    +  terminator     T7 terminator: transcription terminator for bacteriophage T7 RNA polymerase
   4562..4990    +  rep_origin     f1 ori (sequence partly withheld): f1 bacteriophage origin of replication; arrow indicates direction of (+) strand synthesis
   5043..5100    +  promoter       AmpR promoter (fragment): bla
   5109..5924    -  CDS            KanR: aminoglycoside phosphotransferase; aph(3')-Ia; confers resistance to kanamycin in bacteria or G418 (Geneticin®) in eukaryotes
   6046..514     +  rep_origin     ori (across the origin): high-copy-number ColE1/pMB1/pBR322/pUC origin of replication
>Addgene plasmid #191799 | pET-28a(+)-His(6)-AtPCO2(wt) | addgene full sequence | sequence record 379998 | Addgene NGS Result
GCCGGATCAAGAGCTACCAACTCTTTTTCCGAAGGTAACTGGCTTCAGCAGAGCGCAGATACCAAATACT
GTCCTTCTAGTGTAGCCGTAGTTAGGCCACCACTTCAAGAACTCTGTAGCACCGCCTACATACCTCGCTC
TGCTAATCCTGTTACCAGTGGCTGCTGCCAGTGGCGATAAGTCGTGTCTTACCGGGTTGGACTCAAGACG
ATAGTTACCGGATAAGGCGCAGCGGTCGGGCTGAACGGGGGGTTCGTGCACACAGCCCAGCTTGGAGCGA
ACGACCTACACCGAACTGAGATACCTACAGCGTGAGCTATGAGAAAGCGCCACGCTTCCCGAAGGGAGAA
AGGCGGACAGGTATCCGGTAAGCGGCAGGGTCGGAACAGGAGAGCGCACGAGGGAGCTTCCAGGGGGAAA
CGCCTGGTATCTTTATAGTCCTGTCGGGTTTCGCCACCTCTGACTTGAGCGTCGATTTTTGTGATGCTCG
TCAGGGGGGCGGAGCCTATGGAAAAACGCCAGCAACGCGGCCTTTTTACGGTTCCTGGCCTTTTGCTGGC
CTTTTGCTCACATGTTCTTTCCTGCGTTATCCCCTGATTCTGTGGATAACCGTATTACCGCCTTTGAGTG
AGCTGATACCGCTCGCCGCAGCCGAACGACCGAGCGCAGCGAGTCAGTGAGCGAGGAAGCGGAAGAGCGC
CTGATGCGGTATTTTCTCCTTACGCATCTGTGCGGTATTTCACACCGCAATGGTGCACTCTCAGTACAAT
CTGCTCTGATGCCGCATAGTTAAGCCAGTATACACTCCGCTATCGCTACGTGACTGGGTCATGGCTGCGC
CCCGACACCCGCCAACACCCGCTGACGCGCCCTGACGGGCTTGTCTGCTCCCGGCATCCGCTTACAGACA
AGCTGTGACCGTCTCCGGGAGCTGCATGTGTCAGAGGTTTTCACCGTCATCACCGAAACGCGCGAGGCAG
CTGCGGTAAAGCTCATCAGCGTGGTCGTGAAGCGATTCACAGATGTCTGCCTGTTCATCCGCGTCCAGCT
CGTTGAGTTTCTCCAGAAGCGTTAATGTCTGGCTTCTGATAAAGCGGGCCATGTTAAGGGCGGTTTTTTC
CTGTTTGGTCACTGATGCCTCCGTGTAAGGGGGATTTCTGTTCATGGGGGTAATGATACCGATGAAACGA
GAGAGGATGCTCACGATACGGGTTACTGATGATGAACATGCCCGGTTACTGGAACGTTGTGAGGGTAAAC
AACTGGCGGTATGGATGCGGCGGGACCAGAGAAAAATCACTCAGGGTCAATGCCAGCGCTTCGTTAATAC
AGATGTAGGTGTTCCACAGGGTAGCCAGCAGCATCCTGCGATGCAGATCCGGAACATAATGGTGCAGGGC
GCTGACTTCCGCGTTTCCAGACTTTACGAAACACGGAAACCGAAGACCATTCATGTTGTTGCTCAGGTCG
CAGACGTTTTGCAGCAGCAGTCGCTTCACGTTCGCTCGCGTATCGGTGATTCATTCTGCTAACCAGTAAG
GCAACCCCGCCAGCCTAGCCGGGTCCTCAACGACAGGAGCACGATCATGCGCACCCGTGGGGCCGCCATG
CCGGCGATAATGGCCTGCTTCTCGCCGAAACGTTTGGTGGCGGGACCAGTGACGAAGGCTTGAGCGAGGG
CGTGCAAGATTCCGAATACCGCAAGCGACAGGCCGATCATCGTCGCGCTCCAGCGAAAGCGGTCCTCGCC
GAAAATGACCCAGAGCGCTGCCGGCACCTGTCCTACGAGTTGCATGATAAAGAAGACAGTCATAAGTGCG
GCGACGATAGTCATGCCCCGCGCCCACCGGAAGGAGCTGACTGGGTTGAAGGCTCTCAAGGGCATCGGTC
GAGATCCCGGTGCCTAATGAGTGAGCTAACTTACATTAATTGCGTTGCGCTCACTGCCCGCTTTCCAGTC
GGGAAACCTGTCGTGCCAGCTGCATTAATGAATCGGCCAACGCGCGGGGAGAGGCGGTTTGCGTATTGGG
CGCCAGGGTGGTTTTTCTTTTCACCAGTGAGACGGGCAACAGCTGATTGCCCTTCACCGCCTGGCCCTGA
GAGAGTTGCAGCAAGCGGTCCACGCTGGTTTGCCCCAGCAGGCGAAAATCCTGTTTGATGGTGGTTAACG
GCGGGATATAACATGAGCTGTCTTCGGTATCGTCGTATCCCACTACCGAGATATCCGCACCAACGCGCAG
CCCGGACTCGGTAATGGCGCGCATTGCGCCCAGCGCCATCTGATCGTTGGCAACCAGCATCGCAGTGGGA
ACGATGCCCTCATTCAGCATTTGCATGGTTTGTTGAAAACCGGACATGGCACTCCAGTCGCCTTCCCGTT
CCGCTATCGGCTGAATTTGATTGCGAGTGAGATATTTATGCCAGCCAGCCAGACGCAGACGCGCCGAGAC
AGAACTTAATGGGCCCGCTAACAGCGCGATTTGCTGGTGACCCAATGCGACCAGATGCTCCACGCCCAGT
CGCGTACCGTCTTCATGGGAGAAAATAATACTGTTGATGGGTGTCTGGTCAGAGACATCAAGAAATAACG
CCGGAACATTAGTGCAGGCAGCTTCCACAGCAATGGCATCCTGGTCATCCAGCGGATAGTTAATGATCAG
CCCACTGACGCGTTGCGCGAGAAGATTGTGCACCGCCGCTTTACAGGCTTCGACGCCGCTTCGTTCTACC
ATCGACACCACCACGCTGGCACCCAGTTGATCGGCGCGAGATTTAATCGCCGCGACAATTTGCGACGGCG
CGTGCAGGGCCAGACTGGAGGTGGCAACGCCAATCAGCAACGACTGTTTGCCCGCCAGTTGTTGTGCCAC
GCGGTTGGGAATGTAATTCAGCTCCGCCATCGCCGCTTCCACTTTTTCCCGCGTTTTCGCAGAAACGTGG
CTGGCCTGGTTCACCACGCGGGAAACGGTCTGATAAGAGACACCGGCATACTCTGCGACATCGTATAACG
TTACTGGTTTCACATTCACCACCCTGAATTGACTCTCTTCCGGGCGCTATCATGCCATACCGCGAAAGGT
TTTGCGCCATTCGATGGTGTCCGGGATCTCGACGCTCTCCCTTATGCGACTCCTGCATTAGGAAGCAGCC
CAGTAGTAGGTTGAGGCCGTTGAGCACCGCCGCCGCAAGGAATGGTGCATGCAAGGAGATGGCGCCCAAC
AGTCCCCCGGCCACGGGGCCTGCCACCATACCCACGCCGAAACAAGCGCTCATGAGCCCGAAGTGGCGAG
CCCGATCTTCCCCATCGGTGATGTCGGCGATATAGGCGCCAGCAACCGCACCTGTGGCGCCGGTGATGCC
GGCCACGATGCGTCCGGCGTAGAGGATCGAGATCTCGATCCCGCGAAATTAATACGACTCACTATAGGGG
AATTGTGAGCGGATAACAATTCCCCTCTAGAAATAATTTTGTTTAACTTTAAGAAGGAGATATACCATGG
GCAGCAGCCATCATCATCATCATCACAGCAGCGGCCTGGTGCCGCGCGGCAGCCATATGGGAACTGATAC
AGTTATGTCTGGACGAGTAAGGAAAGATCTATCAAAAACGAATCCAAATGGGAATATTCCTGAGAATCGT
TCTAATTCACGTAAGAAGATCCAACGACGGAGTAAGAAAACCCTAATCTGTCCGGTTCAAAAACTATTCG
ATACTTGTAAGAAAGTTTTCGCTGATGGCAAATCTGGTACCGTCCCTTCTCAAGAAAACATTGAGATGCT
TCGAGCCGTTTTGGATGAAATCAAGCCTGAGGATGTTGGCGTAAATCCTAAGATGTCGTATTTTCGATCT
ACAGTGACCGGACGATCTCCGTTAGTGACGTATCTTCACATCTATGCATGTCATAGATTCTCGATTTGCA
TTTTCTGTTTACCTCCATCTGGTGTTATCCCTCTTCACAATCACCCGGAGATGACTGTGTTTAGTAAGCT
CTTGTTTGGTACAATGCATATCAAATCCTATGATTGGGTCCCTGATTCTCCCCAGCCGAGTTCAGATACT
CGTTTGGCGAAAGTGAAAGTAGATTCGGACTTTACCGCACCTTGTGATACTTCTATACTGTACCCGGCTG
ATGGAGGGAATATGCATTGCTTCACCGCGAAAACGGCTTGCGCGGTTCTTGATGTTATTGGTCCTCCATA
CTCTGATCCCGCAGGACGTCATTGTACTTACTATTTCGATTATCCGTTCTCTAGTTTCTCGGTCGATGGA
GTCGTGGTTGCCGAGGAGGAGAAGGAAGGCTATGCATGGTTGAAGGAGAGGGAAGAGAAGCCAGAGGATT
TAACGGTTACTGCATTGATGTATAGTGGACCAACCATCAAAGAATGACTCGAGCACCACCACCACCACCA
CTGAGATCCGGCTGCTAACAAAGCCCGAAAGGAAGCTGAGTTGGCTGCTGCCACCGCTGAGCAATAACTA
GCATAACCCCTTGGGGCCTCTAAACGGGTCTTGAGGGGTTTTTTGCTGAAAGGAGGAACTATATCCGGAT
TGGCGAATGGG
[124 nt withheld, positions 4562-4685]
C
[91 nt withheld, positions 4687-4777]
A
[49 nt withheld, positions 4779-4827]
CCTTTGACGTTGGAGTCCACGTTCTTT
[37 nt withheld, positions 4855-4891]
ACCCTATCTCGGTCTATTCTTTTGATTTATAAGGGATTTTGCCGATTTCGGCCTATTGGTTAAAAAATGA
GCTGATTTAACAAAAATTTAACGCGAATTTTAACAAAATATTAACGCTTACAATTTAGGTGGCACTTTTC
GGGGAAATGTGCGCGGAACCCCTATTTGTTTATTTTTCTAAATACATTCAAATATGTATCCGCTCATGAA
TTAATTCTTAGAAAAACTCATCGAGCATCAAATGAAACTGCAATTTATTCATATCAGGATTATCAATACC
ATATTTTTGAAAAAGCCGTTTCTGTAATGAAGGAGAAAACTCACCGAGGCAGTTCCATAGGATGGCAAGA
TCCTGGTATCGGTCTGCGATTCCGACTCGTCCAACATCAATACAACCTATTAATTTCCCCTCGTCAAAAA
TAAGGTTATCAAGTGAGAAATCACCATGAGTGACGACTGAATCCGGTGAGAATGGCAAAAGTTTATGCAT
TTCTTTCCAGACTTGTTCAACAGGCCAGCCATTACGCTCGTCATCAAAATCACTCGCATCAACCAAACCG
TTATTCATTCGTGATTGCGCCTGAGCGAGACGAAATACGCGATCGCTGTTAAAAGGACAATTACAAACAG
GAATCGAATGCAACCGGCGCAGGAACACTGCCAGCGCATCAACAATATTTTCACCTGAATCAGGATATTC
TTCTAATACCTGGAATGCTGTTTTCCCGGGGATCGCAGTGGTGAGTAACCATGCATCATCAGGAGTACGG
ATAAAATGCTTGATGGTCGGAAGAGGCATAAATTCCGTCAGCCAGTTTAGTCTGACCATCTCATCTGTAA
CATCATTGGCAACGCTACCTTTGCCATGTTTCAGAAACAACTCTGGCGCATCGGGCTTCCCATACAATCG
ATAGATTGTCGCACCTGATTGCCCGACATTATCGCGAGCCCATTTATACCCATATAAATCAGCATCCATG
TTGGAATTTAATCGCGGCCTAGAGCAAGACGTTTCCCGTTGAATATGGCTCATAACACCCCTTGTATTAC
TGTTTATGTAAGCAGACAGTTTTATTGTTCATGACCAAAATCCCTTAACGTGAGTTTTCGTTCCACTGAG
CGTCAGACCCCGTAGAAAAGATCAAAGGATCTTCTTGAGATCCTTTTTTTCTGCGCGTAATCTGCTGCTT
GCAAACAAAAAAACCACCGCTACCAGCGGTGGTTTGTTT
